>Addgene plasmid #214148 | pMRX-mSTING-EGFP | addgene full sequence | sequence record 429171 | Addgene NGS Result
GACCTGGTCTGGGTGTCCATGCGGGCCAGGTGAAAAGACCTTGATCTTAACCTGGGTGATGAGGTCTCGG
TTAAAGGTGCCGTCTCGCGGCCATCCGACGTTAAAGGTTGGCCATTCTGCAGAGCAGAAGGTAACCCAAC
GTCTCTTCTTGACATCTACCGACTGGTTGTGAGCGATCCGCTCGACATCTTTCCAGTGACCTAAGGTCAA
ACTTAAGGGAGTGGTAACAGTCTGGCCCGGGCCCATATTTTCAGACAAATACAGAAACACAGTCAGACAG
AGACAACACAGAACGATGCTGCAGCAGACAAGACGCGCGGCGCGGCTTCGGTCCCAAACCGAAAGCAAAA
ATTCAGACGGAGGCGGGAACTGTTTTAGGTTCTCGTCTCCTACCAGAACCACATATCCCTCCTCTAAGGG
GGGTGCACCAAAGAGTCCAAAACGATCGGGATTTTTGGACTCAGGTCGGGCCACAAAAACGGCCCCCGAA
GTCCCTGGGACGTCTCCCAGGGTTGCGGCCGGGTGTTCCGAACTCGTCAGTTCCACCACGGGTCCGCCAG
ATACAGAGCTAGTTAGCTAACTAGTACCGACGCAGGCGCATAAAATCAGTCATAGACACTAGACAATCGG
ACAGACACAGATAAGTTGCTGGCCAGCTTACCTCCCGGTGGTGGGTCGGTGGTCCCTGGGCAGGGGTCTC
CCGATCCCGGACGAGCCCCCAAATGAAAGACCCCCGCTGACGGGTAGTCAATCACTCAGAGGAGACCCTC
CCAAGGAACAGCGAGACCACAAGTCGGATGCAACTGCAAGAGGGTTTATTGGATACACGGGTACCCGGGC
GACTCAGTCAATCGGAGGACTGGCGCGCCGAGTGAGGGGTTGTGGGCTCTTTTATTGAGCTCGGGGAGCA
GAAGCGCGCGAACAGAAGCGAGAAGCGAACTGATTGGTTAGTTCAAATAAGGCACAGGGTCATTTCAGGT
CCTTGGGGCACCCTGGAAACATCTGATGGTTCTCTAGCATGGTAATAGCGATGACTAATACGTAGATGTA
CTGCCAAGTAGGAAAGTCCCATAAGGTCATGTACTGGGCATAATGCCAGGCGGGCCATTTACCGTCATTG
ACGTCAATAGGGGGCGTACTTGGCATATGATACACTTGATGTACTGCCAAGTGGGCAGTTTACCGTAAAT
ACTCCACCCATTGACGTCAATGGAAAGTCCCTATTGGCGTTACTATGGGAACATACGTCATTATTGACGT
CAATGGGCGGGGGTCGTTGGGCGGTCAGCCAGGCGGGCCATTTACCGTAAGTTATGTAACGCGGAACTCC
ATATATGGGCTATGAACTAATGACCCCGTAATTGATTACTATTAATAACTAGTCAATAATCAATGTCAAC
ATGGCGGTAATGTTGGACATGAGCCAATATAAATGTACATATTATGATATGGATACAACGTATGCAATGG
GCCAAGCTCCTCGAGTGAAGACGAAAGGGCCTCGTGATACGCCTATTTTTATAGGTTAATGTCATGATAA
TAATGGTTTCTTAGACGTCAGGTGGCACTTTTCGGGGAAATGTGCGCGGAACCCCTATTTGTTTATTTTT
CTAAATACATTCAAATATGTATCCGCTCATGAGACAATAACCCTGATAAATGCTTCAATAATATTGAAAA
AGGAAGAGTATGAGTATTCAACATTTCCGTGTCGCCCTTATTCCCTTTTTTGCGGCATTTTGCCTTCCTG
TTTTTGCTCACCCAGAAACGCTGGTGAAAGTAAAAGATGCTGAAGATCAGTTGGGTGCACGAGTGGGTTA
CATCGAACTGGATCTCAACAGCGGTAAGATCCTTGAGAGTTTTCGCCCCGAAGAACGTTTTCCAATGATG
AGCACTTTTAAAGTTCTGCTATGTGGCGCGGTATTATCCCGTGTTGACGCCGGGCAAGAGCAACTCGGTC
GCCGCATACACTATTCTCAGAATGACTTGGTTGAGTACTCACCAGTCACAGAAAAGCATCTTACGGATGG
CATGACAGTAAGAGAATTATGCAGTGCTGCCATAACCATGAGTGATAACACTGCGGCCAACTTACTTCTG
ACAACGATCGGAGGACCGAAGGAGCTAACCGCTTTTTTGCACAACATGGGGGATCATGTAACTCGCCTTG
ATCGTTGGGAACCGGAGCTGAATGAAGCCATACCAAACGACGAGCGTGACACCACGATGCCTGTAGCAAT
GGCAACAACGTTGCGCAAACTATTAACTGGCGAACTACTTACTCTAGCTTCCCGGCAACAATTAATAGAC
TGGATGGAGGCGGATAAAGTTGCAGGACCACTTCTGCGCTCGGCCCTTCCGGCTGGCTGGTTTATTGCTG
ATAAATCTGGAGCCGGTGAGCGTGGGTCTCGCGGTATCATTGCAGCACTGGGGCCAGATGGTAAGCCCTC
CCGTATCGTAGTTATCTACACGACGGGGAGTCAGGCAACTATGGATGAACGAAATAGACAGATCGCTGAG
ATAGGTGCCTCACTGATTAAGCATTGGTAACTGTCAGACCAAGTTTACTCATATATACTTTAGATTGATT
TGCGGCCGGCCGCAAAAGGATCTAGGTGAAGATCCTTTTTGATAATCTCATGACCAAAATCCCTTAACGT
GAGTTTTCGTTCCACTGAGCGTCAGACCCCGTAGAAAAGATCAAAGGATCTTCTTGAGATCCTTTTTTTC
TGCGCGTAATCTGCTGCTTGCAAACAAAAAAACCACCGCTACCAGCGGTGGTTTGTTTGCCGGATCAAGA
GCTACCAACTCTTTTTCCGAAGGTAACTGGCTTCAGCAGAGCGCAGATACCAAATACTGTTCTTCTAGTG
TAGCCGTAGTTAGGCCACCACTTCAAGAACTCTGTAGCACCGCCTACATACCTCGCTCTGCTAATCCTGT
TACCAGTGGCTGCTGCCAGTGGCGATAAGTCGTGTCTTACCGGGTTGGACTCAAGACGATAGTTACCGGA
TAAGGCGCAGCGGTCGGGCTGAACGGGGGGTTCGTGCACACAGCCCAGCTTGGAGCGAACGACCTACACC
GAACTGAGATACCTACAGCGTGAGCTATGAGAAAGCGCCACGCTTCCCGAAGGGAGAAAGGCGGACAGGT
ATCCGGTAAGCGGCAGGGTCGGAACAGGAGAGCGCACGAGGGAGCTTCCAGGGGGAAACGCCTGGTATCT
TTATAGTCCTGTCGGGTTTCGCCACCTCTGACTTGAGCGTCGATTTTTGTGATGCTCGTCAGGGGGGCGG
AGCCTATGGAAAAACGCCAGCAACGCGGCCTTTTTACGGTTCCTGGCCTTTTGCTGGCCTTTTGCTCACA
TGTTCTTTCCTGCGTTATCCCCTGATTCTGTGGATAACCGTATTACCGCCTTTGAGTGAGCTGATACCGC
TCGCCGCAGCCGAACGACCGAGCGCAGCGAGTCAGTGAGCGAGGAAGCGGAAGAGCGCCCAATACGCAAA
CCGCCTCTCCCCGCGCGTTGGCCGATTCATTAATGCAACTATGGCCATTTAATGTAAATACTTAAGAAAA
AAAACCAAATTAATTTTGATACATGCTGCATGTGAAAGACCCCCGCTGACGGGTAGTCAATCACTCAGAG
GAGACCCTCCCAAGGAACAGCGAGACCACAAGTCGGATGCAACTGCAAGAGGGTTTATTGGATACACGGG
TACCCGGGCGACTCAGTCAATCGGAGGACTGGCGCCCCGAGTGAGGGGTTGTGGGCTCTTTTATTGAGCT
CGGGGAGCAGAAGCGCGCGAACAGAAGCGAGAAGCGAACTGATTGGTTAGTTCAAATAAGGCACAGGGTC
ATTTCAGGTCCTTGGGGCACCCTGGAAACATCTGATGGTTCTCTAGAAACTGCTGAGGGCTGGACCGCAT
CTGGGGACCATCTGTTCTTGGCCCTGAGCCGGGGCAGGAACTGCTTACCACAGATATCCTGTTTGGCCCA
TATTCAGCTGTTCCATCTGTTCTTGGCCCTGAGCCGGGGCAGGAACTGCTTACCACAGATATCCTGTTTG
GCCCATATTCAGCTGTTCCATCTGTTCCTGACCTTGATCTGAACTTCTCTATTCTCAGTTATGTATTTTT
CCATGCCTTGCAAAATGGCGTTACTTAAGCTAGCTTGCCAAACCTACAGGTGGGGTCTTTCATTCCCCCC
TTTTTCTGGAGACTAAATAAAATCTTTTATTTTATCGTCGACTTTTAATTTCGGGTATATTTGAGTGGAA
TGAGTTCTTCAATCGTAGTTTTGACTAACTTGCCATTCATTTCTATTAACACAAAACAATCTGGTGCATA
GTCTGAAATCAACTCCCTACACATACCACAAGGACTTACCACTCGAATACTTCTATCTACTTCGTCAGAA
TAAGGGTGTCTAACAGCTACAATCGTGTCAAAATCCTTTTGTCCATTCGAAACTGCACTACCAATCGCAA
TGGCTTCTGCACAAACAGTTACTCGTCCTATATACGCTTCAATATGTACTGCCGAAATGATTTCTCCTGT
TTTCGTACGAATTGCCGCTCCCACATGATGTTTATTATCCTCATAAAGCATTGTAATCTTCTCTGTCGCT
ACTTCTACTAATTCTAGATCTTGTTGAGAAATGTTAAATGTTTTCATGACCATGGTATTATCGTGTTTTT
CAAAGGAAAACCACGTCCCCGTGGTTCGGGGGGCCTAGACGTTTTTTTAACCTCGACTAAACACATGTAA
AGCATGTGCACCGAGGCCCCAGATCAGATCCCATACAATGGGGTACCTTCTGGGCATCCTTCAGCCCCTT
GTTGAATACGCTTGAGGAGAGCCATTTGACTCTTTCCACAACTATCCAACTCACAACGTGGCACTGGGGT
TGTGCCGCCTTTGCAGGTGTATCTTATACACGTGGCTTTTGGCCGCAGAGGCACCTGTCGCCAGGTGGGG
GGTTCCGCTGCCTGCAAAGGGTCGCTACAGACGTTGTTTGTCTTCAAGAAGCTTCCAGAGGAACTGCTTC
CTTCACGACATTCAACAGACCTTGCATTCCTTTGGCGAGAGGGGAAAGACCCCTAGGAATGCTCGTCAAG
AAGACAGGGCCAGGTTTCCGGGCCCTCACATTGCCAAAAGACGGCAATATGGTGGAAAATAACATATAGA
CAAACGCACACCGGCCTTATTCCAAGCGGCTTCGGCCAGTAACGTTAGGGGGGGGGGGCGGAATTGATCC
CGCTAGAGGGAAACCGTTGCTAGCTTAAGTTAGTTAACAATTGTTACCGCGGCCGCTTTACTTGTACAGC
TCGTCCATGCCGAGAGTGATCCCGGCGGCGGTCACGAACTCCAGCAGGACCATGTGATCGCGCTTCTCGT
TGGGGTCTTTGCTCAGGGCGGACTGGGTGCTCAGGTAGTGGTTGTCGGGCAGCAGCACGGGGCCGTCGCC
GATGGGGGTGTTCTGCTGGTAGTGGTCGGCGAGCTGCACGCTGCCGTCCTCGATGTTGTGGCGGATCTTG
AAGTTCACCTTGATGCCGTTCTTCTGCTTGTCGGCCATGATATAGACGTTGTGGCTGTTGTAGTTGTACT
CCAGCTTGTGCCCCAGGATGTTGCCGTCCTCCTTGAAGTCGATGCCCTTCAGCTCGATGCGGTTCACCAG
GGTGTCGCCCTCGAACTTCACCTCGGCGCGGGTCTTGTAGTTGCCGTCGTCCTTGAAGAAGATGGTGCGC
TCCTGGACGTAGCCTTCGGGCATGGCGGACTTGAAGAAGTCGTGCTGCTTCATGTGGTCGGGGTAGCGGC
TGAAGCACTGCACGCCGTAGGTCAGGGTGGTCACGAGGGTGGGCCAGGGCACGGGCAGCTTGCCGGTGGT
GCAGATGAACTTCAGGGTCAGCTTGCCGTAGGTGGCATCGCCCTCGCCCTCGCCGGACACGCTGAACTTG
TGGCCGTTTACGTCGCCGTCCAGCTCGACCAGGATGGGCACCACCCCGGTGAACAGCTCCTCGCCCTTGC
TCACCATGGTGGCGACCGGTGGATCCCGGGCCCGCGGGATGAGGTCAGTGCGGAGTGGGAGAGGCTGATC
CATACCACTGATGAGGAGTCTTGGCTCTTGGGACAGTACGGAGGGAGGAGGTGCCACTGAGGTCATGGGG
GCATTCATGGTAACCTC
[564 nt withheld, positions 6178-6741]
CTTTTCTTCACAGACTGCAGAGACTTCCGCTGGAGTCAAGCTCTGAAGGCCCAGGAGCATGCTTAGGGAC
TTATAGAGGACCAGAAGGCCAAACATCCAACTGAGGTATATGTCAGCAGTGTTTTGGAGGAAATAGAAAT
AAGACGATAGTAGAATCATAGCCATACAGTGGATGGGGCATCCCAGGCAGGCGCGCACAGCCTTCCAGTA
GCTGCCCTGGTACCTGGACTGGACATGGCACAGCTCTTCAGCCAGACAGCAGAGGTTTTTCAACAGTAGT
CCAAGTTCGTGCGAGGCTAGGTGAAGTGCTAGGTACTTCAGAGTGTGATTTGGTGGATCCTTTGCCACCC
AAAGGATCATCAGGCTGGCCACCAGAAAGATGAGGGCTACATATTTGGAGCGGTGACCTCTGGGCCGTGG
GATGGCTGGATGCAGGTTGGAGTATGGCATGGTGGCGAATTCCCGTACCACCACACTGGGATCCGGCAGT
CTAGAGGATGGTCCACCCCCGGGGTCGGCAGCCTTCACGTGGGCGGCGTGTATCCAAGCTGCGATGCCGT
CTACTTTGAGGGCGGTGGGGGTGGTCAGCAGGACTGTGTAAGGTCCTTTCCAGCGAGGTTCTAGGTTCTT
AGTCTGGTGTCGGCGGACCCACACTGTGTCGCCGACTCGGTAAGGGTGAGGTACCACCGGTCGGTCCAGT
TGTTCTTGGTAGGCTGCCGCCAGAGGTCTCCAGACTTCGTGCTGGACTAAGTAGAGAGCCTGTAAGTGAG
CTTGGAGAGAGGGGCTGTTAGTAACTCTTGTCATGTCAGGGTCAGGGAAGTTTACAAGGGGCGGGGGTGC
CCCATATAAGATCTCATATGGCCATATGGGGGCGCCTAGAGAAGGAGTGAGGGCTGGATAAAGGGAGGAT
CGAGGCGGGGTCGAACGAGGAGGTTCAAGGGGGAGAGACGGGGCGGATGGAGGAAGAGGAGGCGGAGGCT
TAGGGTGTACAAAGGGCTTGACCCAGGGAGGGGGGTCAAAAGCCAAGGCTTCCCAGGTCACGATGTAGGG
Features (pLannotate 1.2.2; 16 found; start..end, strand, type, name):
    302..659     -  misc_feature   MMLV Ψ: packaging signal of Moloney murine leukemia virus (MMLV)
    722..1017    -  LTR            3' LTR (ΔU3) (fragment): self-inactivating 3' long terminal repeat (LTR) from Moloney murine leukemia virus
   1018..1397    -  enhancer       CMV enhancer: human cytomegalovirus immediate early enhancer
   1585..1689    +  promoter       AmpR promoter: bla
   1690..2550    +  CDS            AmpR: β-lactamase; bla; confers resistance to ampicillin, carbenicillin, and related antibiotics
   2714..3302    +  rep_origin     ori: high-copy-number ColE1/pMB1/pBR322/pUC origin of replication
   3485..3537    +  CDS            lacI (fragment): lac repressor; lacI; The lac repressor binds to the lac operator to inhibit transcription in E. coli. This inhibition can be relieved by adding lactose or isopropyl-β-D-thiogalactopyranoside (IPTG).
   3603..4072    -  LTR            LTR: long terminal repeat from Moloney murine leukemia virus
   4073..4194    -  LTR            3' LTR (ΔU3) (fragment): self-inactivating 3' long terminal repeat (LTR) from Moloney murine leukemia virus
   4248..4667    -  CDS            bsr: BSR_BACCE - Experimental evidence at protein level: Swiss-Prot protein existence level 1. Catalyzes the deamination of the cytosine moiety of the antibiotics blasticidin S, cytomycin and acetylblasticidin S. From Bacillus cereus.
   4676..5237    -  misc_feature   IRES: internal ribosome entry site (IRES) of the encephalomyocarditis virus (EMCV)
   5308..6027    -  CDS            EGFP: the original enhanced GFP (Yang et al., 1996) mammalian codon-optimized
   6035..6057    -  misc_feature   MCS (fragment): multiple cloning site
   6058..7191    -  CDS            Sting1 (sequence partly withheld): STING_MOUSE - Also known as Eris From Mus musculus (Mouse).
   7228..7602    -  misc_feature   pol region: Moloney murine leukemia virus (MMLV) pol region containing the splice acceptor site
   7612..237     -  CDS            gag (truncated) (across the origin): truncated Moloney murine leukemia virus (MMLV) gag gene lacking the start codon
