[The description below was written by a language model from this plasmid's Addgene catalogue record and pLannotate feature annotations shown in this document.]
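Description:
pMRX-mSTING-EGFP is a Moloney murine leukemia virus (MMLV)-based retroviral transfer vector built on the pMRX backbone for stable delivery of EGFP-tagged mouse STING (Sting1, also known as Tmem173/MITA/ERIS/MPYS) into mammalian cells. In bacteria it is maintained through a high-copy ColE1/pUC-type origin and selected with ampicillin via the bla gene and its native promoter. A short lacI fragment in the backbone appears to be a cloning remnant with no functional role.

The viral cassette lies on the reverse strand of the sequenced 7.8 kb record. At its 5′ end, a CMV enhancer is joined to a partial MMLV LTR, forming a hybrid 5′ LTR that would drive transcription of the viral genome in packaging cells. This is followed by the Ψ packaging signal, a truncated gag lacking its start codon that extends the packaging region, and a pol segment containing the splice acceptor. Downstream sits the mouse Sting1 coding sequence, linked through a short multiple-cloning-site remnant to EGFP, consistent with the recorded C-terminal fusion. An EMCV IRES then allows translation of the Bacillus cereus blasticidin S deaminase gene (bsr) from the same transcript, so blasticidin resistance is coupled to expression of the fusion protein. MMLV LTR sequence closes the provirus. No separate internal promoter is annotated, so expression in transduced cells presumably comes from the LTR.

The construct is used to make retrovirus for stable STING-EGFP expression, allowing blasticidin selection of transduced cells and fluorescence-based detection of STING. The gag, pol and env functions needed for packaging must be supplied in trans.
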