Addgene plasmid #214148: pMRX-mSTING-EGFP
Purpose: Retroviral transduction of EGFP-tagged STING
Depositing lab: Nan Yan. Depositing organization: University of Texas Southwestern Medical Center. Publication: Tonic prime-boost of STING signalling mediates Niemann-Pick disease type C. Chu TT, Tu X, Yang K, Wu J, Repa JJ, Yan N. Nature. 2021 Aug;596(7873):570-575. doi: 10.1038/s41586-021-03762-2. Epub 2021 Jul 21. PubMed 34290407.
Backbone
  Vector backbone: pMRX
  Vector type: Retroviral
  Selectable markers: Blasticidin
Growth in bacteria
  Bacterial resistance: Ampicillin, 100 μg/mL
  Growth temperature: 37°C
  Growth strain: NEB Stable
  Copy number: High Copy
Gene/Insert
  Gene/Insert name: STING
  Species: M. musculus (mouse)
  Entrez Gene: Sting1 (a.k.a. 2610307O08Rik, ERIS, MPYS, Mita, STING, STING-beta, Tmem173)
  Tag / fusion protein: EGFP (C terminal on insert)
  Cloning method: Gibson Cloning
  Sequencing primers: 5′ TGGACCATCCTCTAGACTG; 3′ CGATACTTGGCGTAATCAT
Terms and licenses: Academic/Nonprofit Terms; Industry Terms: Not Available to Industry
How to cite: pMRX-mSTING-EGFP was a gift from Nan Yan (Addgene plasmid # 214148 ; http://n2t.net/addgene:214148 ; RRID:Addgene_214148)
